Addgene plasmid #77122: PFKFB4 gRNA (BRDN0001147229)
Purpose: 3rd generation lentiviral gRNA plasmid targeting human PFKFB4
Depositing lab: John Doench & David Root. Depositing organization: Broad Institute. Publication: Optimized sgRNA design to maximize activity and minimize off-target effects of CRISPR-Cas9. Doench JG, Fusi N, Sullender M, Hegde M, Vaimberg EW, Donovan KF, Smith I, Tothova Z, Wilen C, Orchard R, Virgin HW, Listgarten J, Root DE. Nat Biotechnol. 2016 Jan 18. doi: 10.1038/nbt.3437. PubMed 26780180.
Backbone
  Vector backbone: lentiGuide-Puro
  Backbone manufacturer: Zhang Lab (Addgene plasmid # 52963)
  Vector type: Mammalian Expression, Lentiviral, CRISPR
  Selectable markers: Puromycin
Growth in bacteria
  Bacterial resistance: Ampicillin, 100 μg/mL
  Growth temperature: 37°C
  Growth strain: DH5alpha
  Copy number: High Copy
Gene/Insert
  Gene/Insert name: PFKFB4 (alt name: PFKFB4)
  gRNA/shRNA sequence: TGTCGCGGTTGACATAGTCA
  Species: H. sapiens (human)
  Entrez Gene: PFKFB4
  Promoter: hU6
  Cloning method: Unknown
  Sequencing primers: 5′ U6-F; 3′ pS2-R
Terms and licenses: Academic/Nonprofit Terms; Industry Terms: Not Available to Industry
Depositor comments: The gRNA was designed to target a Genbank reference sequence which has since been removed from the database. Note that this plasmid does NOT contain Cas9. It should be used in conjunction with lentiCas9-Blast (Addgene #52962) or otherwise with cell lines already expressing Cas9. Browse the full kinome gRNA library at http://www.addgene.org/pooled-library/broadgpp-human-kinome/ or visit http://www.broadinstitute.org/rnai/public/ for detailed protocols and information.
How to cite: PFKFB4 gRNA (BRDN0001147229) was a gift from John Doench & David Root (Addgene plasmid # 77122 ; http://n2t.net/addgene:77122 ; RRID:Addgene_77122)
