[The description below was written by a language model from this plasmid's Addgene catalogue record and pLannotate feature annotations shown in this document.]
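Description:
PFKFB4 gRNA (BRDN0001147229) is a third-generation lentiviral CRISPR guide plasmid built on the lentiGuide-Puro backbone and designed to deliver a single guide RNA against human PFKFB4 into mammalian cells. It is maintained in E. coli through a high-copy ColE1/pUC-type origin with ampicillin selection (AmpR under its own bla promoter). The backbone also carries an f1 origin, an SV40 origin and poly(A) signal, and residual lac/T7/T3 cloning-vector elements.

The viral transfer cassette is arranged in the usual self-inactivating format. An RSV promoter fused to a truncated HIV-1 5' LTR drives Tat-independent production of the genomic RNA in packaging cells. It is followed by the Ψ packaging signal with adjoining gag sequence, the Rev response element for Rev-dependent nuclear export, and a cPPT/CTS. The cassette ends in a ΔU3 3' LTR that disables LTR promoter activity after integration.

Within this frame, a human U6 RNA polymerase III promoter transcribes the PFKFB4-specific spacer joined to the Streptococcus pyogenes Cas9 guide scaffold. A separate EF-1α core promoter with its intron A expresses puromycin N-acetyltransferase, allowing puromycin selection of transduced cells, and a WPRE enhances transcript expression.

The plasmid does not encode Cas9, so it must be paired with a separate Cas9 vector such as lentiCas9-Blast or used in cells that already express Cas9. It belongs to a human kinome guide collection associated with work on optimised sgRNA design and is used for knockout of PFKFB4. The depositor notes that the guide was designed against a GenBank reference sequence that has since been withdrawn.
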