Features (pLannotate 1.2.2; 29 found; start..end, strand, type, name):
     14..80      +  CDS            small t antigen (fragment): SV40 (simian virus 40) small t antigen
    106..317     +  promoter       EF-1α core promoter: core promoter for human elongation factor EF-1α
    318..1256    +  intron         EF-1α intron A: intron upstream of the start codon of human EF-1α
   1278..1877    +  CDS            PuroR (fragment): puromycin N-acetyltransferase; pac from Streptomyces; confers resistance to puromycin
   1893..2481    +  misc_feature   WPRE: woodchuck hepatitis virus posttranscriptional regulatory element
   2532..2551    +  misc_feature   cPPT/CTS (fragment): central polypurine tract and central termination sequence of HIV-1
   2553..2786    +  LTR            3' LTR (ΔU3): self-inactivating 3' long terminal repeat (LTR) from HIV-1
   2864..2985    +  polyA_signal   SV40 poly(A) signal: SV40 polyadenylation signal
   3025..3160    +  rep_origin     SV40 ori: SV40 origin of replication
   3181..3199    -  promoter       T7 promoter: promoter for bacteriophage T7 RNA polymerase
   3207..3362    +  CDS            lacZα (fragment): LacZα fragment of β-galactosidase; lacZ fragment
   3367..3795    +  rep_origin     f1 ori (sequence partly withheld): f1 bacteriophage origin of replication; arrow indicates direction of (+) strand synthesis
   3848..3952    +  promoter       AmpR promoter: bla
   3953..4813    +  CDS            AmpR: β-lactamase; bla; confers resistance to ampicillin, carbenicillin, and related antibiotics
   4984..5572    +  rep_origin     ori: high-copy-number ColE1/pMB1/pBR322/pUC origin of replication
   5755..5847    +  CDS            lacI (fragment): lac repressor; lacI; The lac repressor binds to the lac operator to inhibit transcription in E. coli. This inhibition can be relieved by adding lactose or isopropyl-β-D-thiogalactopyranoside (IPTG).
   5860..5881    +  protein_bind   CAP binding site: CAP binding activates transcription in the presence of cAMP. E. coli catabolite activator protein
   5896..5926    +  promoter       lac promoter: promoter for the E. coli lac operon
   5934..5950    +  protein_bind   lac operator: The lac repressor binds to the lac operator to inhibit transcription in E. coli. This inhibition can be relieved by adding lactose or isopropyl-β-D-thiogalactopyranoside (IPTG). lac repressor encoded by lacI
   5995..6013    +  promoter       T3 promoter: promoter for bacteriophage T3 RNA polymerase
   6041..6267    +  promoter       RSV promoter: Rous sarcoma virus enhancer/promoter
   6268..6448    +  LTR            5' LTR (truncated): truncated 5' long terminal repeat (LTR) from HIV-1
   6495..6620    +  misc_feature   HIV-1 Ψ: packaging signal of human immunodeficiency virus type 1
   6604..6967    +  CDS            HIV-1 gag (fragment): gag protein from human immunodeficiency virus 1; gag
   7113..7346    +  misc_feature   RRE: The Rev response element (RRE) of HIV-1 allows for Rev-dependent mRNA export from the nucleus to the cytoplasm.
   7723..7749    +  CDS            Rev (fragment): human immunodeficiency virus 1 (HIV-1) Rev protein; rev; enhances nuclear export of unspliced and incompletely spliced viral mRNAs
   7753..7993    +  promoter       U6 promoter: RNA polymerase III promoter for human U6 snRNA
   8023..8098    +  misc_RNA       gRNA scaffold: guide RNA scaffold for the Streptococcus pyogenes CRISPR/Cas9 system
   8154..8271    +  misc_feature   cPPT/CTS: central polypurine tract and central termination sequence of HIV-1
>Addgene plasmid #77122 | PFKFB4 gRNA (BRDN0001147229) | addgene full sequence | sequence record 187160 | Addgene Assembled Sequence
CCCGGGTGCAAAGATGGATAAAGTTTTAAACAGAGAGGAATCTTTGCAGCTAATGGACCTTCTAGGTCTT
GAAAGGAGTGGGAATTGGCTCCGGTGCCCGTCAGTGGGCAGAGCGCACATCGCCCACAGTCCCCGAGAAG
TTGGGGGGAGGGGTCGGCAATTGATCCGGTGCCTAGAGAAGGTGGCGCGGGGTAAACTGGGAAAGTGATG
TCGTGTACTGGCTCCGCCTTTTTCCCGAGGGTGGGGGAGAACCGTATATAAGTGCAGTAGTCGCCGTGAA
CGTTCTTTTTCGCAACGGGTTTGCCGCCAGAACACAGGTAAGTGCCGTGTGTGGTTCCCGCGGGCCTGGC
CTCTTTACGGGTTATGGCCCTTGCGTGCCTTGAATTACTTCCACCTGGCTGCAGTACGTGATTCTTGATC
CCGAGCTTCGGGTTGGAAGTGGGTGGGAGAGTTCGAGGCCTTGCGCTTAAGGAGCCCCTTCGCCTCGTGC
TTGAGTTGAGGCCTGGCCTGGGCGCTGGGGCCGCCGCGTGCGAATCTGGTGGCACCTTCGCGCCTGTCTC
GCTGCTTTCGATAAGTCTCTAGCCATTTAAAATTTTTGATGACCTGCTGCGACGCTTTTTTTCTGGCAAG
ATAGTCTTGTAAATGCGGGCCAAGATCTGCACACTGGTATTTCGGTTTTTGGGGCCGCGGGCGGCGACGG
GGCCCGTGCGTCCCAGCGCACATGTTCGGCGAGGCGGGGCCTGCGAGCGCGGCCACCGAGAATCGGACGG
GGGTAGTCTCAAGCTGGCCGGCCTGCTCTGGTGCCTGGCCTCGCGCCGCCGTGTATCGCCCCGCCCTGGG
CGGCAAGGCTGGCCCGGTCGGCACCAGTTGCGTGAGCGGAAAGATGGCCGCTTCCCGGCCCTGCTGCAGG
GAGCTCAAAATGGAGGACGCGGCGCTCGGGAGAGCGGGCGGGTGAGTCACCCACACAAAGGAAAAGGGCC
TTTCCGTCCTCAGCCGTCGCTTCATGTGACTCCACGGAGTACCGGGCGCCGTCCAGGCACCTCGATTAGT
TCTCGAGCTTTTGGAGTACGTCGTCTTTAGGTTGGGGGGAGGGGTTTTATGCGATGGAGTTTCCCCACAC
TGAGTGGGTGGAGACTGAAGTTAGGCCAGCTTGGCACTTGATGTAATTCTCCTTGGAATTTGCCCTTTTT
GAGTTTGGATCTTGGTTCATTCTCAAGCCTCAGACAGTGGTTCAAAGTTTTTTTCTTCCATTTCAGGTGT
CGTGACGTACGGCCACCATGACCGAGTACAAGCCCACGGTGCGCCTCGCCACCCGCGACGACGTCCCCAG
GGCCGTACGCACCCTCGCCGCCGCGTTCGCCGACTACCCCGCCACGCGCCACACCGTCGATCCGGACCGC
CACATCGAGCGGGTCACCGAGCTGCAAGAACTCTTCCTCACGCGCGTCGGGCTCGACATCGGCAAGGTGT
GGGTCGCGGACGACGGCGCCGCCGTGGCGGTCTGGACCACGCCGGAGAGCGTCGAAGCGGGGGCGGTGTT
CGCCGAGATCGGCCCGCGCATGGCCGAGTTGAGCGGTTCCCGGCTGGCCGCGCAGCAACAGATGGAAGGC
CTCCTGGCGCCGCACCGGCCCAAGGAGCCCGCGTGGTTCCTGGCCACCGTCGGAGTCTCGCCCGACCACC
AGGGCAAGGGTCTGGGCAGCGCCGTCGTGCTCCCCGGAGTGGAGGCGGCCGAGCGCGCCGGGGTGCCCGC
CTTCCTGGAGACCTCCGCGCCCCGCAACCTCCCCTTCTACGAGCGGCTCGGCTTCACCGTCACCGCCGAC
GTCGAGGTGCCCGAAGGACCGCGCACCTGGTGCATGACCCGCAAGCCCGGTGCCTGAACGCGTTAAGTCG
ACAATCAACCTCTGGATTACAAAATTTGTGAAAGATTGACTGGTATTCTTAACTATGTTGCTCCTTTTAC
GCTATGTGGATACGCTGCTTTAATGCCTTTGTATCATGCTATTGCTTCCCGTATGGCTTTCATTTTCTCC
TCCTTGTATAAATCCTGGTTGCTGTCTCTTTATGAGGAGTTGTGGCCCGTTGTCAGGCAACGTGGCGTGG
TGTGCACTGTGTTTGCTGACGCAACCCCCACTGGTTGGGGCATTGCCACCACCTGTCAGCTCCTTTCCGG
GACTTTCGCTTTCCCCCTCCCTATTGCCACGGCGGAACTCATCGCCGCCTGCCTTGCCCGCTGCTGGACA
GGGGCTCGGCTGTTGGGCACTGACAATTCCGTGGTGTTGTCGGGGAAATCATCGTCCTTTCCTTGGCTGC
TCGCCTGTGTTGCCACCTGGATTCTGCGCGGGACGTCCTTCTGCTACGTCCCTTCGGCCCTCAATCCAGC
GGACCTTCCTTCCCGCGGCCTGCTGCCGGCTCTGCGGCCTCTTCCGCGTCTTCGCCTTCGCCCTCAGACG
AGTCGGATCTCCCTTTGGGCCGCCTCCCCGCGTCGACTTTAAGACCAATGACTTACAAGGCAGCTGTAGA
TCTTAGCCACTTTTTAAAAGAAAAGGGGGGACTGGAAGGGCTAATTCACTCCCAACGAAGACAAGATCTG
CTTTTTGCTTGTACTGGGTCTCTCTGGTTAGACCAGATCTGAGCCTGGGAGCTCTCTGGCTAACTAGGGA
ACCCACTGCTTAAGCCTCAATAAAGCTTGCCTTGAGTGCTTCAAGTAGTGTGTGCCCGTCTGTTGTGTGA
CTCTGGTAACTAGAGATCCCTCAGACCCTTTTAGTCAGTGTGGAAAATCTCTAGCAGTACGTATAGTAGT
TCATGTCATCTTATTATTCAGTATTTATAACTTGCAAAGAAATGAATATCAGAGAGTGAGAGGAACTTGT
TTATTGCAGCTTATAATGGTTACAAATAAAGCAATAGCATCACAAATTTCACAAATAAAGCATTTTTTTC
ACTGCATTCTAGTTGTGGTTTGTCCAAACTCATCAATGTATCTTATCATGTCTGGCTCTAGCTATCCCGC
CCCTAACTCCGCCCATCCCGCCCCTAACTCCGCCCAGTTCCGCCCATTCTCCGCCCCATGGCTGACTAAT
TTTTTTTATTTATGCAGAGGCCGAGGCCGCCTCGGCCTCTGAGCTATTCCAGAAGTAGTGAGGAGGCTTT
TTTGGAGGCCTAGGGACGTACCCAATTCGCCCTATAGTGAGTCGTATTACGCGCGCTCACTGGCCGTCGT
TTTACAACGTCGTGACTGGGAAAACCCTGGCGTTACCCAACTTAATCGCCTTGCAGCACATCCCCCTTTC
GCCAGCTGGCGTAATAGCGAAGAGGCCCGCACCGATCGCCCTTCCCAACAGTTGCGCAGCCTGAATGGCG
AATGGG
[124 nt withheld, positions 3367-3490]
C
[91 nt withheld, positions 3492-3582]
A
[49 nt withheld, positions 3584-3632]
CCTTTGACGTTGGAGTCCACGTTCTTT
[37 nt withheld, positions 3660-3696]
ACCCTATCTCGGTCTATTCTTTTGATTTATAAGGGATTTTGCCGATTTCGGCCTATTGGTTAAAAAATGA
GCTGATTTAACAAAAATTTAACGCGAATTTTAACAAAATATTAACGCTTACAATTTAGGTGGCACTTTTC
GGGGAAATGTGCGCGGAACCCCTATTTGTTTATTTTTCTAAATACATTCAAATATGTATCCGCTCATGAG
ACAATAACCCTGATAAATGCTTCAATAATATTGAAAAAGGAAGAGTATGAGTATTCAACATTTCCGTGTC
GCCCTTATTCCCTTTTTTGCGGCATTTTGCCTTCCTGTTTTTGCTCACCCAGAAACGCTGGTGAAAGTAA
AAGATGCTGAAGATCAGTTGGGTGCACGAGTGGGTTACATCGAACTGGATCTCAACAGCGGTAAGATCCT
TGAGAGTTTTCGCCCCGAAGAACGTTTTCCAATGATGAGCACTTTTAAAGTTCTGCTATGTGGCGCGGTA
TTATCCCGTATTGACGCCGGGCAAGAGCAACTCGGTCGCCGCATACACTATTCTCAGAATGACTTGGTTG
AGTACTCACCAGTCACAGAAAAGCATCTTACGGATGGCATGACAGTAAGAGAATTATGCAGTGCTGCCAT
AACCATGAGTGATAACACTGCGGCCAACTTACTTCTGACAACGATCGGAGGACCGAAGGAGCTAACCGCT
TTTTTGCACAACATGGGGGATCATGTAACTCGCCTTGATCGTTGGGAACCGGAGCTGAATGAAGCCATAC
CAAACGACGAGCGTGACACCACGATGCCTGTAGCAATGGCAACAACGTTGCGCAAACTATTAACTGGCGA
ACTACTTACTCTAGCTTCCCGGCAACAATTAATAGACTGGATGGAGGCGGATAAAGTTGCAGGACCACTT
CTGCGCTCGGCCCTTCCGGCTGGCTGGTTTATTGCTGATAAATCTGGAGCCGGTGAGCGTGGGTCTCGCG
GTATCATTGCAGCACTGGGGCCAGATGGTAAGCCCTCCCGTATCGTAGTTATCTACACGACGGGGAGTCA
GGCAACTATGGATGAACGAAATAGACAGATCGCTGAGATAGGTGCCTCACTGATTAAGCATTGGTAACTG
TCAGACCAAGTTTACTCATATATACTTTAGATTGATTTAAAACTTCATTTTTAATTTAAAAGGATCTAGG
TGAAGATCCTTTTTGATAATCTCATGACCAAAATCCCTTAACGTGAGTTTTCGTTCCACTGAGCGTCAGA
CCCCGTAGAAAAGATCAAAGGATCTTCTTGAGATCCTTTTTTTCTGCGCGTAATCTGCTGCTTGCAAACA
AAAAAACCACCGCTACCAGCGGTGGTTTGTTTGCCGGATCAAGAGCTACCAACTCTTTTTCCGAAGGTAA
CTGGCTTCAGCAGAGCGCAGATACCAAATACTGTTCTTCTAGTGTAGCCGTAGTTAGGCCACCACTTCAA
GAACTCTGTAGCACCGCCTACATACCTCGCTCTGCTAATCCTGTTACCAGTGGCTGCTGCCAGTGGCGAT
AAGTCGTGTCTTACCGGGTTGGACTCAAGACGATAGTTACCGGATAAGGCGCAGCGGTCGGGCTGAACGG
GGGGTTCGTGCACACAGCCCAGCTTGGAGCGAACGACCTACACCGAACTGAGATACCTACAGCGTGAGCT
ATGAGAAAGCGCCACGCTTCCCGAAGGGAGAAAGGCGGACAGGTATCCGGTAAGCGGCAGGGTCGGAACA
GGAGAGCGCACGAGGGAGCTTCCAGGGGGAAACGCCTGGTATCTTTATAGTCCTGTCGGGTTTCGCCACC
TCTGACTTGAGCGTCGATTTTTGTGATGCTCGTCAGGGGGGCGGAGCCTATGGAAAAACGCCAGCAACGC
GGCCTTTTTACGGTTCCTGGCCTTTTGCTGGCCTTTTGCTCACATGTTCTTTCCTGCGTTATCCCCTGAT
TCTGTGGATAACCGTATTACCGCCTTTGAGTGAGCTGATACCGCTCGCCGCAGCCGAACGACCGAGCGCA
GCGAGTCAGTGAGCGAGGAAGCGGAAGAGCGCCCAATACGCAAACCGCCTCTCCCCGCGCGTTGGCCGAT
TCATTAATGCAGCTGGCACGACAGGTTTCCCGACTGGAAAGCGGGCAGTGAGCGCAACGCAATTAATGTG
AGTTAGCTCACTCATTAGGCACCCCAGGCTTTACACTTTATGCTTCCGGCTCGTATGTTGTGTGGAATTG
TGAGCGGATAACAATTTCACACAGGAAACAGCTATGACCATGATTACGCCAAGCGCGCAATTAACCCTCA
CTAAAGGGAACAAAAGCTGGAGCTGCAAGCTTAATGTAGTCTTATGCAATACTCTTGTAGTCTTGCAACA
TGGTAACGATGAGTTAGCAACATGCCTTACAAGGAGAGAAAAAGCACCGTGCATGCCGATTGGTGGAAGT
AAGGTGGTACGATCGTGCCTTATTAGGAAGGCAACAGACGGGTCTGACATGGATTGGACGAACCACTGAA
TTGCCGCATTGCAGAGATATTGTATTTAAGTGCCTAGCTCGATACATAAACGGGTCTCTCTGGTTAGACC
AGATCTGAGCCTGGGAGCTCTCTGGCTAACTAGGGAACCCACTGCTTAAGCCTCAATAAAGCTTGCCTTG
AGTGCTTCAAGTAGTGTGTGCCCGTCTGTTGTGTGACTCTGGTAACTAGAGATCCCTCAGACCCTTTTAG
TCAGTGTGGAAAATCTCTAGCAGTGGCGCCCGAACAGGGACTTGAAAGCGAAAGGGAAACCAGAGGAGCT
CTCTCGACGCAGGACTCGGCTTGCTGAAGCGCGCACGGCAAGAGGCGAGGGGCGGCGACTGGTGAGTACG
CCAAAAATTTTGACTAGCGGAGGCTAGAAGGAGAGAGATGGGTGCGAGAGCGTCAGTATTAAGCGGGGGA
GAATTAGATCGCGATGGGAAAAAATTCGGTTAAGGCCAGGGGGAAAGAAAAAATATAAATTAAAACATAT
AGTATGGGCAAGCAGGGAGCTAGAACGATTCGCAGTTAATCCTGGCCTGTTAGAAACATCAGAAGGCTGT
AGACAAATACTGGGACAGCTACAACCATCCCTTCAGACAGGATCAGAAGAACTTAGATCATTATATAATA
CAGTAGCAACCCTCTATTGTGTGCATCAAAGGATAGAGATAAAAGACACCAAGGAAGCTTTAGACAAGAT
AGAGGAAGAGCAAAACAAAAGTAAGACCACCGCACAGCAAGCGGCCGCTGATCTTCAGACCTGGAGGAGG
AGATATGAGGGACAATTGGAGAAGTGAATTATATAAATATAAAGTAGTAAAAATTGAACCATTAGGAGTA
GCACCCACCAAGGCAAAGAGAAGAGTGGTGCAGAGAGAAAAAAGAGCAGTGGGAATAGGAGCTTTGTTCC
TTGGGTTCTTGGGAGCAGCAGGAAGCACTATGGGCGCAGCGTCAATGACGCTGACGGTACAGGCCAGACA
ATTATTGTCTGGTATAGTGCAGCAGCAGAACAATTTGCTGAGGGCTATTGAGGCGCAACAGCATCTGTTG
CAACTCACAGTCTGGGGCATCAAGCAGCTCCAGGCAAGAATCCTGGCTGTGGAAAGATACCTAAAGGATC
AACAGCTCCTGGGGATTTGGGGTTGCTCTGGAAAACTCATTTGCACCACTGCTGTGCCTTGGAATGCTAG
TTGGAGTAATAAATCTCTGGAACAGATTTGGAATCACACGACCTGGATGGAGTGGGACAGAGAAATTAAC
AATTACACAAGCTTAATACACTCCTTAATTGAAGAATCGCAAAACCAGCAAGAAAAGAATGAACAAGAAT
TATTGGAATTAGATAAATGGGCAAGTTTGTGGAATTGGTTTAACATAACAAATTGGCTGTGGTATATAAA
ATTATTCATAATGATAGTAGGAGGCTTGGTAGGTTTAAGAATAGTTTTTGCTGTACTTTCTATAGTGAAT
AGAGTTAGGCAGGGATATTCACCATTATCGTTTCAGACCCACCTCCCAACCCCGAGGGGACCCAGAGAGG
GCCTATTTCCCATGATTCCTTCATATTTGCATATACGATACAAGGCTGTTAGAGAGATAATTAGAATTAA
TTTGACTGTAAACACAAAGATATTAGTACAAAATACGTGACGTAGAAAGTAATAATTTCTTGGGTAGTTT
GCAGTTTTAAAATTATGTTTTAAAATGGACTATCATATGCTTACCGTAACTTGAAAGTATTTCGATTTCT
TGGCTTTATATATCTTGTGGAAAGGACGAAACACCGTGTCGCGGTTGACATAGTCAGTTTTAGAGCTAGA
AATAGCAAGTTAAAATAAGGCTAGTCCGTTATCAACTTGAAAAAGTGGCACCGAGTCGGTGCTTTTTTAA
GCTTGGCGTAACTAGATCTTGAGACAAATGGCAGTATTCATCCACAATTTTAAAAGAAAAGGGGGGATTG
GGGGGTACAGTGCAGGGGAAAGAATAGTAGACATAATAGCAACAGACATACAAACTAAAGAATTACAAAA
ACAAATTACAAAAATTCAAAATTTTCGGGTTTATTACAGGGACAGCAGAGATCCACTTTGGCGCCGGCTC
GAGGGGG
