>Addgene plasmid #77122 | PFKFB4 gRNA (BRDN0001147229) | depositor partial sequence | sequence record 144582 | Target Sequence
TGTCGCGGTTGACATAGTCA
