>Addgene plasmid #77122 | PFKFB4 gRNA (BRDN0001147229) | addgene partial sequence | sequence record 187159 | hU6-F
TAGAAAGTAATAATTTCTTGGGTAGTTTGCAGTTTTAAAATTATGTTTTAAAATGGACTATCATATGCTT
ACCGTAACTTGAAAGTATTTCGATTTCTTGGCTTTATATATCTTGTGGAAAGGACGAAACACCGTGTCGC
GGTTGACATAGTCAGTTTTAGAGCTAGAAATAGCAAGTTAAAATAAGGCTAGTCCGTTATCAACTTGAAA
AAGTGGCACCGAGTCGGTGCTTTTTTAAGCTTGGCGTAACTAGATCTTGAGACAAATGGCAGTATTCATC
CACAATTTTAAAAGAAAAGGGGGGATTGGGGGGTACAGTGCAGGGGAAAGAATAGTAGACATAATAGCAA
CAGACATACAAACTAAAGAATTACAAAAACAAATTACAAAAATTCAAAATTTTCGGGTTTATTACAGGGA
CAGCAGAGATCCACTTTGGCGCCGGCTCGAGGGGGCCCGGGTGCAAAGATGGATAAAGTTTTAAACAGAG
AGGAATCTTTGCAGCTAATGGACCTTCTAGGTCTTGAAAGGAGTGGGAATTGGCTCCGGTGCCCGTCAGT
GGGCAGAGCG
